>Addgene plasmid #100769 | pLKO-sh-Myocardin | addgene full sequence | sequence record 193096 | Addgene NGS Result
CAAACCGCCTCTCCCCGCGCGTTGGCCGATTCATTAATGCAGCTGGCACGACAGGTTTCCCGACTGGAAA
GCGGGCAGTGAGCGCAACGCAATTAATGTGAGTTAGCTCACTCATTAGGCACCCCAGGCTTTACACTTTA
TGCTTCCGGCTCGTATGTTGTGTGGAATTGTGAGCGGATAACAATTTCACACAGGAAACAGCTATGACCA
TGATTACGCCAAGCGCGCAATTAACCCTCACTAAAGGGAACAAAAGCTGGAGCTGCAAGCTTAATGTAGT
CTTATGCAATACTCTTGTAGTCTTGCAACATGGTAACGATGAGTTAGCAACATGCCTTACAAGGAGAGAA
AAAGCACCGTGCATGCCGATTGGTGGAAGTAAGGTGGTACGATCGTGCCTTATTAGGAAGGCAACAGACG
GGTCTGACATGGATTGGACGAACCACTGAATTGCCGCATTGCAGAGATATTGTATTTAAGTGCCTAGCTC
GATACATAAACGGGTCTCTCTGGTTAGACCAGATCTGAGCCTGGGAGCTCTCTGGCTAACTAGGGAACCC
ACTGCTTAAGCCTCAATAAAGCTTGCCTTGAGTGCTTCAAGTAGTGTGTGCCCGTCTGTTGTGTGACTCT
GGTAACTAGAGATCCCTCAGACCCTTTTAGTCAGTGTGGAAAATCTCTAGCAGTGGCGCCCGAACAGGGA
CTTGAAAGCGAAAGGGAAACCAGAGGAGCTCTCTCGACGCAGGACTCGGCTTGCTGAAGCGCGCACGGCA
AGAGGCGAGGGGCGGCGACTGGTGAGTACGCCAAAAATTTTGACTAGCGGAGGCTAGAAGGAGAGAGATG
GGTGCGAGAGCGTCAGTATTAAGCGGGGGAGAATTAGATCGCGATGGGAAAAAATTCGGTTAAGGCCAGG
GGGAAAGAAAAAATATAAATTAAAACATATAGTATGGGCAAGCAGGGAGCTAGAACGATTCGCAGTTAAT
CCTGGCCTGTTAGAAACATCAGAAGGCTGTAGACAAATACTGGGACAGCTACAACCATCCCTTCAGACAG
GATCAGAAGAACTTAGATCATTATATAATACAGTAGCAACCCTCTATTGTGTGCATCAAAGGATAGAGAT
AAAAGACACCAAGGAAGCTTTAGACAAGATAGAGGAAGAGCAAAACAAAAGTAAGACCACCGCACAGCAA
GCGGCCGCTGATCTTCAGACCTGGAGGAGGAGATATGAGGGACAATTGGAGAAGTGAATTATATAAATAT
AAAGTAGTAAAAATTGAACCATTAGGAGTAGCACCCACCAAGGCAAAGAGAAGAGTGGTGCAGAGAGAAA
AAAGAGCAGTGGGAATAGGAGCTTTGTTCCTTGGGTTCTTGGGAGCAGCAGGAAGCACTATGGGCGCAGC
GTCAATGACGCTGACGGTACAGGCCAGACAATTATTGTCTGGTATAGTGCAGCAGCAGAACAATTTGCTG
AGGGCTATTGAGGCGCAACAGCATCTGTTGCAACTCACAGTCTGGGGCATCAAGCAGCTCCAGGCAAGAA
TCCTGGCTGTGGAAAGATACCTAAAGGATCAACAGCTCCTGGGGATTTGGGGTTGCTCTGGAAAACTCAT
TTGCACCACTGCTGTGCCTTGGAATGCTAGTTGGAGTAATAAATCTCTGGAACAGATTTGGAATCACACG
ACCTGGATGGAGTGGGACAGAGAAATTAACAATTACACAAGCTTAATACACTCCTTAATTGAAGAATCGC
AAAACCAGCAAGAAAAGAATGAACAAGAATTATTGGAATTAGATAAATGGGCAAGTTTGTGGAATTGGTT
TAACATAACAAATTGGCTGTGGTATATAAAATTATTCATAATGATAGTAGGAGGCTTGGTAGGTTTAAGA
ATAGTTTTTGCTGTACTTTCTATAGTGAATAGAGTTAGGCAGGGATATTCACCATTATCGTTTCAGACCC
ACCTCCCAACCCCGAGGGGACCCGACAGGCCCGAAGGAATAGAAGAAGAAGGTGGAGAGAGAGACAGAGA
CAGATCCATTCGATTAGTGAACGGATCTCGACGGTATCGATCACGAGACTAGCCTCGAGCGGCCGCCCCC
TTCACCGAGGGCCTATTTCCCATGATTCCTTCATATTTGCATATACGATACAAGGCTGTTAGAGAGATAA
TTGGAATTAATTTGACTGTAAACACAAAGATATTAGTACAAAATACGTGACGTAGAAAGTAATAATTTCT
TGGGTAGTTTGCAGTTTTAAAATTATGTTTTAAAATGGACTATCATATGCTTACCGTAACTTGAAAGTAT
TTCGATTTCTTGGCTTTATATATCTTGTGGAAAGGACGAAACACCGGAAGTTCCGATCAGTCTTACAGCT
CGAGCTGTAAGACTGATCGGAACTTTTTTTGAATTCTCGACCTCGAGACAAATGGCAGTATTCATCCACA
ATTTTAAAAGAAAAGGGGGGATTGGGGGGTACAGTGCAGGGGAAAGAATAGTAGACATAATAGCAACAGA
CATACAAACTAAAGAATTACAAAAACAAATTACAAAAATTCAAAATTTTCGGGTTTATTACAGGGACAGC
AGAGATCCACTTTGGCCGCGGCTCGAGGGGGTTGGGGTTGCGCCTTTTCCAAGGCAGCCCTGGGTTTGCG
CAGGGACGCGGCTGCTCTGGGCGTGGTTCCGGGAAACGCAGCGGCGCCGACCCTGGGTCTCGCACATTCT
TCACGTCCGTTCGCAGCGTCACCCGGATCTTCGCCGCTACCCTTGTGGGCCCCCCGGCGACGCTTCCTGC
TCCGCCCCTAAGTCGGGAAGGTTCCTTGCGGTTCGCGGCGTGCCGGACGTGACAAACGGAAGCCGCACGT
CTCACTAGTACCCTCGCAGACGGACAGCGCCAGGGAGCAATGGCAGCGCGCCGACCGCGATGGGCTGTGG
CCAATAGCGGCTGCTCAGCAGGGCGCGCCGAGAGCAGCGGCCGGGAAGGGGCGGTGCGGGAGGCGGGGTG
TGGGGCGGTAGTGTGGGCCCTGTTCCTGCCCGCGCGGTGTTCCGCATTCTGCAAGCCTCCGGAGCGCACG
TCGGCAGTCGGCTCCCTCGTTGACCGAATCACCGACCTCTCTCCCCAGGGGGATCCACCGGAGCTTACCA
TGACCGAGTACAAGCCCACGGTGCGCCTCGCCACCCGCGACGACGTCCCCAGGGCCGTACGCACCCTCGC
CGCCGCGTTCGCCGACTACCCCGCCACGCGCCACACCGTCGATCCGGACCGCCACATCGAGCGGGTCACC
GAGCTGCAAGAACTCTTCCTCACGCGCGTCGGGCTCGACATCGGCAAGGTGTGGGTCGCGGACGACGGCG
CCGCGGTGGCGGTCTGGACCACGCCGGAGAGCGTCGAAGCGGGGGCGGTGTTCGCCGAGATCGGCCCGCG
CATGGCCGAGTTGAGCGGTTCCCGGCTGGCCGCGCAGCAACAGATGGAAGGCCTCCTGGCGCCGCACCGG
CCCAAGGAGCCCGCGTGGTTCCTGGCCACCGTCGGCGTCTCGCCCGACCACCAGGGCAAGGGTCTGGGCA
GCGCCGTCGTGCTCCCCGGAGTGGAGGCGGCCGAGCGCGCCGGGGTGCCCGCCTTCCTGGAGACCTCCGC
GCCCCGCAACCTCCCCTTCTACGAGCGGCTCGGCTTCACCGTCACCGCCGACGTCGAGGTGCCCGAAGGA
CCGCGCACCTGGTGCATGACCCGCAAGCCCGGTGCCTGACGCCCGCCCCACGACCCGCAGCGCCCGACCG
AAAGGAGCGCACGACCCCATGCATCGGTACCTTTAAGACCAATGACTTACAAGGCAGCTGTAGATCTTAG
CCACTTTTTAAAAGAAAAGGGGGGACTGGAAGGGCTAATTCACTCCCAACGAAGACAAGATCTGCTTTTT
GCTTGTACTGGGTCTCTCTGGTTAGACCAGATCTGAGCCTGGGAGCTCTCTGGCTAACTAGGGAACCCAC
TGCTTAAGCCTCAATAAAGCTTGCCTTGAGTGCTTCAAGTAGTGTGTGCCCGTCTGTTGTGTGACTCTGG
TAACTAGAGATCCCTCAGACCCTTTTAGTCAGTGTGGAAAATCTCTAGCAGTAGTAGTTCATGTCATCTT
ATTATTCAGTATTTATAACTTGCAAAGAAATGAATATCAGAGAGTGAGAGGAACTTGTTTATTGCAGCTT
ATAATGGTTACAAATAAAGCAATAGCATCACAAATTTCACAAATAAAGCATTTTTTTCACTGCATTCTAG
TTGTGGTTTGTCCAAACTCATCAATGTATCTTATCATGTCTGGCTCTAGCTATCCCGCCCCTAACTCCGC
CCATCCCGCCCCTAACTCCGCCCAGTTCCGCCCATTCTCCGCCCCATGGCTGACTAATTTTTTTTATTTA
TGCAGAGGCCGAGGCCGCCTCGGCCTCTGAGCTATTCCAGAAGTAGTGAGGAGGCTTTTTTGGAGGCCTA
GGGACGTACCCAATTCGCCCTATAGTGAGTCGTATTACGCGCGCTCACTGGCCGTCGTTTTACAACGTCG
TGACTGGGAAAACCCTGGCGTTACCCAACTTAATCGCCTTGCAGCACATCCCCCTTTCGCCAGCTGGCGT
AATAGCGAAGAGGCCCGCACCGATCGCCCTTCCCAACAGTTGCGCAGCCTGAATGGCGAATGGG
[124 nt withheld, positions 4685-4808]
C
[91 nt withheld, positions 4810-4900]
A
[49 nt withheld, positions 4902-4950]
CCTTTGACGTTGGAGTCCACGTTCTTT
[37 nt withheld, positions 4978-5014]
ACCCTATCTCGGTCTATTCTTTTGATTTATAAGGGATTTTGCCGATTTCGGCCTATTGGTTAAAAAATGA
GCTGATTTAACAAAAATTTAACGCGAATTTTAACAAAATATTAACGCTTACAATTTAGGTGGCACTTTTC
GGGGAAATGTGCGCGGAACCCCTATTTGTTTATTTTTCTAAATACATTCAAATATGTATCCGCTCATGAG
ACAATAACCCTGATAAATGCTTCAATAATATTGAAAAAGGAAGAGTATGAGTATTCAACATTTCCGTGTC
GCCCTTATTCCCTTTTTTGCGGCATTTTGCCTTCCTGTTTTTGCTCACCCAGAAACGCTGGTGAAAGTAA
AAGATGCTGAAGATCAGTTGGGTGCACGAGTGGGTTACATCGAACTGGATCTCAACAGCGGTAAGATCCT
TGAGAGTTTTCGCCCCGAAGAACGTTTTCCAATGATGAGCACTTTTAAAGTTCTGCTATGTGGCGCGGTA
TTATCCCGTATTGACGCCGGGCAAGAGCAACTCGGTCGCCGCATACACTATTCTCAGAATGACTTGGTTG
AGTACTCACCAGTCACAGAAAAGCATCTTACGGATGGCATGACAGTAAGAGAATTATGCAGTGCTGCCAT
AACCATGAGTGATAACACTGCGGCCAACTTACTTCTGACAACGATCGGAGGACCGAAGGAGCTAACCGCT
TTTTTGCACAACATGGGGGATCATGTAACTCGCCTTGATCGTTGGGAACCGGAGCTGAATGAAGCCATAC
CAAACGACGAGCGTGACACCACGATGCCTGTAGCAATGGCAACAACGTTGCGCAAACTATTAACTGGCGA
ACTACTTACTCTAGCTTCCCGGCAACAATTAATAGACTGGATGGAGGCGGATAAAGTTGCAGGACCACTT
CTGCGCTCGGCCCTTCCGGCTGGCTGGTTTATTGCTGATAAATCTGGAGCCGGTGAGCGTGGGTCTCGCG
GTATCATTGCAGCACTGGGGCCAGATGGTAAGCCCTCCCGTATCGTAGTTATCTACACGACGGGGAGTCA
GGCAACTATGGATGAACGAAATAGACAGATCGCTGAGATAGGTGCCTCACTGATTAAGCATTGGTAACTG
TCAGACCAAGTTTACTCATATATACTTTAGATTGATTTAAAACTTCATTTTTAATTTAAAAGGATCTAGG
TGAAGATCCTTTTTGATAATCTCATGACCAAAATCCCTTAACGTGAGTTTTCGTTCCACTGAGCGTCAGA
CCCCGTAGAAAAGATCAAAGGATCTTCTTGAGATCCTTTTTTTCTGCGCGTAATCTGCTGCTTGCAAACA
AAAAAACCACCGCTACCAGCGGTGGTTTGTTTGCCGGATCAAGAGCTACCAACTCTTTTTCCGAAGGTAA
CTGGCTTCAGCAGAGCGCAGATACCAAATACTGTTCTTCTAGTGTAGCCGTAGTTAGGCCACCACTTCAA
GAACTCTGTAGCACCGCCTACATACCTCGCTCTGCTAATCCTGTTACCAGTGGCTGCTGCCAGTGGCGAT
AAGTCGTGTCTTACCGGGTTGGACTCAAGACGATAGTTACCGGATAAGGCGCAGCGGTCGGGCTGAACGG
GGGGTTCGTGCACACAGCCCAGCTTGGAGCGAACGACCTACACCGAACTGAGATACCTACAGCGTGAGCT
ATGAGAAAGCGCCACGCTTCCCGAAGGGAGAAAGGCGGACAGGTATCCGGTAAGCGGCAGGGTCGGAACA
GGAGAGCGCACGAGGGAGCTTCCAGGGGGAAACGCCTGGTATCTTTATAGTCCTGTCGGGTTTCGCCACC
TCTGACTTGAGCGTCGATTTTTGTGATGCTCGTCAGGGGGGCGGAGCCTATGGAAAAACGCCAGCAACGC
GGCCTTTTTACGGTTCCTGGCCTTTTGCTGGCCTTTTGCTCACATGTTCTTTCCTGCGTTATCCCCTGAT
TCTGTGGATAACCGTATTACCGCCTTTGAGTGAGCTGATACCGCTCGCCGCAGCCGAACGACCGAGCGCA
GCGAGTCAGTGAGCGAGGAAGCGGAAGAGCGCCCAATACG
Features (pLannotate 1.2.2; 25 found; start..end, strand, type, name):
     94..115     +  protein_bind   CAP binding site: CAP binding activates transcription in the presence of cAMP. E. coli catabolite activator protein
    130..160     +  promoter       lac promoter: promoter for the E. coli lac operon
    168..184     +  protein_bind   lac operator: The lac repressor binds to the lac operator to inhibit transcription in E. coli. This inhibition can be relieved by adding lactose or isopropyl-β-D-thiogalactopyranoside (IPTG). lac repressor encoded by lacI
    229..247     +  promoter       T3 promoter: promoter for bacteriophage T3 RNA polymerase
    275..501     +  promoter       RSV promoter: Rous sarcoma virus enhancer/promoter
    502..682     +  LTR            5' LTR (truncated): truncated 5' long terminal repeat (LTR) from HIV-1
    729..854     +  misc_feature   HIV-1 Ψ: packaging signal of human immunodeficiency virus type 1
    838..1201    +  CDS            HIV-1 gag (fragment): gag protein from human immunodeficiency virus 1; gag
   1347..1580    +  misc_feature   RRE: The Rev response element (RRE) of HIV-1 allows for Rev-dependent mRNA export from the nucleus to the cytoplasm.
   1957..2057    +  CDS            Rev (fragment): human immunodeficiency virus 1 (HIV-1) Rev protein; rev; enhances nuclear export of unspliced and incompletely spliced viral mRNAs
   2107..2347    +  promoter       U6 promoter: RNA polymerase III promoter for human U6 snRNA
   2452..2569    +  misc_feature   cPPT/CTS: central polypurine tract and central termination sequence of HIV-1
   2618..3128    +  promoter       hPGK promoter: human phosphoglycerate kinase 1 promoter
   3150..3749    +  CDS            PuroR: puromycin N-acetyltransferase; pac from Streptomyces alboniger; confers resistance to puromycin
   3792..3875    +  CDS            nef (fragment): NEF_HV1Z2 - Experimental evidence at protein level: Swiss-Prot protein existence level 1. Extracellular Nef protein targets CD4(+) T-lymphocytes for apoptosis by interacting with CXCR4 surface receptors. From Human immunodeficiency virus type 1 group M subtype D (isolate Z2/CDC-Z34) (HIV-1).
   3877..4110    +  LTR            3' LTR (ΔU3): self-inactivating 3' long terminal repeat (LTR) from HIV-1
   4182..4303    +  polyA_signal   SV40 poly(A) signal: SV40 polyadenylation signal
   4343..4478    +  rep_origin     SV40 ori: SV40 origin of replication
   4499..4517    -  promoter       T7 promoter: promoter for bacteriophage T7 RNA polymerase
   4525..4680    +  CDS            lacZα (fragment): LacZα fragment of β-galactosidase; lacZ fragment
   4685..5113    +  rep_origin     f1 ori (sequence partly withheld): f1 bacteriophage origin of replication; arrow indicates direction of (+) strand synthesis
   5166..5270    +  promoter       AmpR promoter: bla
   5271..6131    +  CDS            AmpR: β-lactamase; bla; confers resistance to ampicillin, carbenicillin, and related antibiotics
   6302..6890    +  rep_origin     ori: high-copy-number ColE1/pMB1/pBR322/pUC origin of replication
   7073..81      +  CDS            lacI (fragment) (across the origin): lac repressor; lacI; The lac repressor binds to the lac operator to inhibit transcription in E. coli. This inhibition can be relieved by adding lactose or isopropyl-β-D-thiogalactopyranoside (IPTG).
