[The description below was written by a language model from this plasmid's Addgene catalogue record and pLannotate feature annotations shown in this document.]
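Description:
pLKO-sh-Myocardin is a lentiviral shRNA vector built on the pLKO.1-puro backbone for knockdown of myocardin (MYOCD), with the target sequence recorded as rat (R. norvegicus). The 58 bp hairpin-encoding insert was cloned between the AgeI and EcoRI sites (the AgeI site was destroyed in the process), directly downstream of the human U6 promoter. This RNA polymerase III promoter drives transcription of the short hairpin, which the cell then processes into an siRNA. The sequenced plasmid is 7,084 nt. In bacteria it is maintained through a high-copy ColE1/pUC-type origin with ampicillin resistance (β-lactamase). An f1 origin and remnants of lac and phage promoter elements from the parental cloning vector are also annotated.

The viral portion has a third-generation, self-inactivating layout. An RSV promoter fused to a truncated HIV-1 5' LTR produces the genomic RNA in packaging cells without Tat. It is followed by the Ψ packaging signal with a partial gag sequence, the Rev response element for Rev-dependent nuclear export, and the cPPT/CTS, which aids nuclear import of the reverse-transcribed genome. The 3' LTR carries a ΔU3 deletion, so the integrated provirus lacks LTR promoter activity, and an SV40 polyadenylation signal and SV40 origin lie beyond it. Within the transfer cassette, a human PGK promoter drives the puromycin N-acetyltransferase gene, which allows selection of stably transduced mammalian cells. Packaging and envelope functions are not encoded and must be supplied in trans. The construct is used to deliver stable myocardin knockdown by lentiviral transduction. The associated publication concerns myocardin's role in mitochondrial calcium homeostasis and permeability transition.
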