Addgene plasmid #100769: pLKO-sh-Myocardin
Purpose: Lentiviral expression of shRNA targeting MYOCD
Depositing lab: Joseph Gordon. Depositing organization: University of Manitoba. Publication: Myocardin regulates mitochondrial calcium homeostasis and prevents permeability transition. Mughal W, Martens M, Field J, Chapman D, Huang J, Rattan S, Hai Y, Cheung KG, Kereliuk S, West AR, Cole LK, Hatch GM, Diehl-Jones W, Keijzer R, Dolinsky VW, Dixon IM, Parmacek MS, Gordon JW. Cell Death Differ. 2018 Mar 6. pii: 10.1038/s41418-018-0073-z. doi: 10.1038/s41418-018-0073-z. PubMed 29511336.
Backbone
  Vector backbone: pLKO.1-puro
  Backbone manufacturer: Addgene
  Backbone size w/o insert (bp): 7032
  Vector type: Mammalian Expression, Lentiviral
  Selectable markers: Puromycin
Growth in bacteria
  Bacterial resistance: Ampicillin, 100 μg/mL
  Growth temperature: 37°C
  Growth strain: NEB Stable
  Copy number: High Copy
Gene/Insert
  Gene/Insert name: Lenti-sh-Myocardin
  gRNA/shRNA sequence: GTTCCGATCAGTCTTACAG
  Species: R. norvegicus (rat)
  Insert size (bp): 58
  Promoter: hU6
  Cloning method: Restriction Enzyme; 5′ cloning site AgeI (destroyed during cloning); 3′ cloning site EcoRI (not destroyed)
  Sequencing primers: 5′ pLKO-sh-FW:Cgtgacgtagaaagtaataatttcttgg; 3′ pLKO-sh-RVS:ttgtatgtctgttgctattatgtc
Terms and licenses: Academic/Nonprofit Terms; Industry Terms: Not Available to Industry
How to cite: pLKO-sh-Myocardin was a gift from Joseph Gordon (Addgene plasmid # 100769 ; http://n2t.net/addgene:100769 ; RRID:Addgene_100769)
